>Addgene plasmid #129347 | pN1-TOMM20-mNG | addgene full sequence | sequence record 260190 | Addgene NGS Result
CGTTACATAACTTACGGTAAATGGCCCGCCTGGCTGACCGCCCAACGACCCCCGCCCATTGACGTCAATA
ATGACGTATGTTCCCATAGTAACGCCAATAGGGACTTTCCATTGACGTCAATGGGTGGAGTATTTACGGT
AAACTGCCCACTTGGCAGTACATCAAGTGTATCATATGCCAAGTACGCCCCCTATTGACGTCAATGACGG
TAAATGGCCCGCCTGGCATTATGCCCAGTACATGACCTTATGGGACTTTCCTACTTGGCAGTACATCTAC
GTATTAGTCATCGCTATTACCATGGTGATGCGGTTTTGGCAGTACATCAATGGGCGTGGATAGCGGTTTG
ACTCACGGGGATTTCCAAGTCTCCACCCCATTGACGTCAATGGGAGTTTGTTTTGGCACCAAAATCAACG
GGACTTTCCAAAATGTCGTAACAACTCCGCCCCATTGACGCAAATGGGCGGTAGGCGTGTACGGTGGGAG
GTCTATATAAGCAGAGCTGGTTTAGTGAACCGTCAGATCCGCTAGCGCTACCGGACTCAGATCTCGAGCT
CAAGCTTCGAATTCGCCACCATGGTGGGTCGGAACAGCGCCATCGCCGCCGGTGTATGCGGGGCCCTTTT
CATTGGGTACTGCATCTACTTCGACCGCAAAAGACGAAGTGACCCCAACTTCAAGAACAGGCTTCGAGAA
CGAAGAAAGAAACAGAAGCTTGCCAAGGAGAGAGCTGGGCTTTCCAAGTTACCTGACCTTAAAGATGCTG
AAGCTGTTCAGAAGTTCTTCCTTGAAGAAATACAGCTTGGTGAAGAGTTACTAGCTCAAGGTGAATATGA
GAAGGGCGTAGACCATCTGACAAATGCAATTGCTGTGTGTGGACAGCCACAGCAGTTACTGCAGGTCTTA
CAGCAAACTCTTCCACCACCAGTGTTCCAGATGCTTCTGACTAAGCTCCCAACAATTAGTCAGAGAATTG
TAAGTGCTCAGAGCTTGGCTGAAGATGATGTGGAAGGCGGTAGCGGGGATCCACCGGTCATGGTGAGCAA
GGGCGAGGAGGATAACATGGCCTCTCTCCCAGCGACACATGAGTTACACATCTTTGGCTCCATCAACGGT
GTGGACTTTGACATGGTGGGTCAGGGCACCGGCAATCCAAATGATGGTTATGAGGAGTTAAACCTGAAGT
CCACCAAGGGTGACCTCCAGTTCTCCCCCTGGATTCTGGTCCCTCATATCGGGTATGGCTTCCATCAGTA
CCTGCCCTACCCTGACGGGATGTCGCCTTTCCAGGCCGCCATGGTAGATGGCTCCGGATACCAAGTCCAT
CGCACAATGCAGTTTGAAGATGGTGCCTCCCTTACTGTTAACTACCGCTACACCTACGAGGGAAGCCACA
TCAAAGGAGAGGCCCAGGTGAAGGGGACTGGTTTCCCTGCTGACGGTCCTGTGATGACCAACTCGCTGAC
CGCTGCGGACTGGTGCAGGTCGAAGAAGACTTACCCCAACGACAAAACCATCATCAGTACCTTTAAGTGG
AGTTACACCACTGGAAATGGCAAGCGCTACCGGAGCACTGCGCGGACCACCTACACCTTTGCCAAGCCAA
TGGCGGCTAACTATCTGAAGAACCAGCCGATGTACGTGTTCCGTAAGACGGAGCTCAAGCACTCCAAGAC
CGAGCTCAACTTCAAGGAGTGGCAAAAGGCCTTTACCGATGTGATGGGCATGGACGAGCTGTACAAGTAA
GCGGCCGCGACTCTAGATCATAATCAGCCATACCACATTTGTAGAGGTTTTACTTGCTTTAAAAAACCTC
CCACACCTCCCCCTGAACCTGAAACATAAAATGAATGCAATTGTTGTTGTTAACTTGTTTATTGCAGCTT
ATAATGGTTACAAATAAAGCAATAGCATCACAAATTTCACAAATAAAGCATTTTTTTCACTGCATTCTAG
TTGTGGTTTGTCCAAACTCATCAATGTATCTTAAGGCGTAAATTGTAAGCGTTAATATTTTGTTAAAATT
CGCGTTAAATTTTTGTTAAATCAGCTCATTTTTTAACCAATAGGCCGAAATCGGCAAAATCCCTTATAAA
TCAAAAGAATAGACCGAGATAGGGT
[37 nt withheld, positions 2126-2162]
AAAGAACGTGGACTCCAACGTCAAAGG
[49 nt withheld, positions 2190-2238]
T
[91 nt withheld, positions 2240-2330]
G
[124 nt withheld, positions 2332-2455]
CAGGTGGCACTTTTCGGGGAAATGTGCGCGGAACCCCTATTTGTTTATTTTTCTAAATACATTCAAATAT
GTATCCGCTCATGAGACAATAACCCTGATAAATGCTTCAATAATATTGAAAAAGGAAGAGTCCTGAGGCG
GAAAGAACCAGCTGTGGAATGTGTGTCAGTTAGGGTGTGGAAAGTCCCCAGGCTCCCCAGCAGGCAGAAG
TATGCAAAGCATGCATCTCAATTAGTCAGCAACCAGGTGTGGAAAGTCCCCAGGCTCCCCAGCAGGCAGA
AGTATGCAAAGCATGCATCTCAATTAGTCAGCAACCATAGTCCCGCCCCTAACTCCGCCCATCCCGCCCC
TAACTCCGCCCAGTTCCGCCCATTCTCCGCCCCATGGCTGACTAATTTTTTTTATTTATGCAGAGGCCGA
GGCCGCCTCGGCCTCTGAGCTATTCCAGAAGTAGTGAGGAGGCTTTTTTGGAGGCCTAGGCTTTTGCAAA
GATCGATCAAGAGACAGGATGAGGATCGTTTCGCATGATTGAACAAGATGGATTGCACGCAGGTTCTCCG
GCCGCTTGGGTGGAGAGGCTATTCGGCTATGACTGGGCACAACAGACAATCGGCTGCTCTGATGCCGCCG
TGTTCCGGCTGTCAGCGCAGGGGCGCCCGGTTCTTTTTGTCAAGACCGACCTGTCCGGTGCCCTGAATGA
ACTGCAAGACGAGGCAGCGCGGCTATCGTGGCTGGCCACGACGGGCGTTCCTTGCGCAGCTGTGCTCGAC
GTTGTCACTGAAGCGGGAAGGGACTGGCTGCTATTGGGCGAAGTGCCGGGGCAGGATCTCCTGTCATCTC
ACCTTGCTCCTGCCGAGAAAGTATCCATCATGGCTGATGCAATGCGGCGGCTGCATACGCTTGATCCGGC
TACCTGCCCATTCGACCACCAAGCGAAACATCGCATCGAGCGAGCACGTACTCGGATGGAAGCCGGTCTT
GTCGATCAGGATGATCTGGACGAAGAGCATCAGGGGCTCGCGCCAGCCGAACTGTTCGCCAGGCTCAAGG
CGAGCATGCCCGACGGCGAGGATCTCGTCGTGACCCATGGCGATGCCTGCTTGCCGAATATCATGGTGGA
AAATGGCCGCTTTTCTGGATTCATCGACTGTGGCCGGCTGGGTGTGGCGGACCGCTATCAGGACATAGCG
TTGGCTACCCGTGATATTGCTGAAGAGCTTGGCGGCGAATGGGCTGACCGCTTCCTCGTGCTTTACGGTA
TCGCCGCTCCCGATTCGCAGCGCATCGCCTTCTATCGCCTTCTTGACGAGTTCTTCTGAGCGGGACTCTG
GGGTTCGAAATGACCGACCAAGCGACGCCCAACCTGCCATCACGAGATTTCGATTCCACCGCCGCCTTCT
ATGAAAGGTTGGGCTTCGGAATCGTTTTCCGGGACGCCGGCTGGATGATCCTCCAGCGCGGGGATCTCAT
GCTGGAGTTCTTCGCCCACCCTAGGGGGAGGCTAACTGAAACACGGAAGGAGACAATACCGGAAGGAACC
CGCGCTATGACGGCAATAAAAAGACAGAATAAAACGCACGGTGTTGGGTCGTTTGTTCATAAACGCGGGG
TTCGGTCCCAGGGCTGGCACTCTGTCGATACCCCACCGAGACCCCATTGGGGCCAATACGCCCGCGTTTC
TTCCTTTTCCCCACCCCACCCCCCAAGTTCGGGTGAAGGCCCAGGGCTCGCAGCCAACGTCGGGGCGGCA
GGCCCTGCCATAGCCTCAGGTTACTCATATATACTTTAGATTGATTTAAAACTTCATTTTTAATTTAAAA
GGATCTAGGTGAAGATCCTTTTTGATAATCTCATGACCAAAATCCCTTAACGTGAGTTTTCGTTCCACTG
AGCGTCAGACCCCGTAGAAAAGATCAAAGGATCTTCTTGAGATCCTTTTTTTCTGCGCGTAATCTGCTGC
TTGCAAACAAAAAAACCACCGCTACCAGCGGTGGTTTGTTTGCCGGATCAAGAGCTACCAACTCTTTTTC
CGAAGGTAACTGGCTTCAGCAGAGCGCAGATACCAAATACTGTTCTTCTAGTGTAGCCGTAGTTAGGCCA
CCACTTCAAGAACTCTGTAGCACCGCCTACATACCTCGCTCTGCTAATCCTGTTACCAGTGGCTGCTGCC
AGTGGCGATAAGTCGTGTCTTACCGGGTTGGACTCAAGACGATAGTTACCGGATAAGGCGCAGCGGTCGG
GCTGAACGGGGGGTTCGTGCACACAGCCCAGCTTGGAGCGAACGACCTACACCGAACTGAGATACCTACA
GCGTGAGCTATGAGAAAGCGCCACGCTTCCCGAAGGGAGAAAGGCGGACAGGTATCCGGTAAGCGGCAGG
GTCGGAACAGGAGAGCGCACGAGGGAGCTTCCAGGGGGAAACGCCTGGTATCTTTATAGTCCTGTCGGGT
TTCGCCACCTCTGACTTGAGCGTCGATTTTTGTGATGCTCGTCAGGGGGGCGGAGCCTATGGAAAAACGC
CAGCAACGCGGCCTTTTTACGGTTCCTGGCCTTTTGCTGGCCTTTTGCTCACATGTTCTTTCCTGCGTTA
TCCCCTGATTCTGTGGATAACCGTATTACCGCCATGCATTAGTTATTAATAGTAATCAATTACGGGGTCA
TTAGTTCATAGCCCATATATGGAGTTCCG
Features (pLannotate 1.2.2; 16 found; start..end, strand, type, name):
      1..304     +  enhancer       CMV enhancer: human cytomegalovirus immediate early enhancer
    305..508     +  promoter       CMV promoter: human cytomegalovirus (CMV) immediate early promoter
    531..574     +  misc_feature   MCS (fragment): multiple cloning site
    581..1015    +  CDS            TOMM20: TOM20_HUMAN - Also known as KIAA0016. Experimental evidence at protein level: Swiss-Prot protein existence level 1. Central component of the receptor complex responsible for the recognition and translocation of cytosolically synthesized mitochondrial preproteins. Together with TOM22 functions as the transit peptide receptor at the surface of the mitochondrion outer membrane and facilitates the movement of preproteins into the TOM40 translocation pore (By similarity). Required for the translocation across the mitochondrial outer membrane of cytochrome P450 monooxygenases. From Homo sapiens (Hum
   1040..1750    +  CDS            mNeonGreen: bright monomeric yellow-green fluorescent protein derived from LanYFP (Shaner et al., 2013)
   1766..1849    +  CDS            large T antigen (fragment): large T antigen from SV40 (simian virus 40)
   1872..1993    +  polyA_signal   SV40 poly(A) signal: SV40 polyadenylation signal
   2027..2455    -  rep_origin     f1 ori (sequence partly withheld): f1 bacteriophage origin of replication; arrow indicates direction of (+) strand synthesis
   2482..2586    +  promoter       AmpR promoter: bla
   2588..2945    +  promoter       SV40 promoter: SV40 enhancer and early promoter
   2980..3774    +  CDS            NeoR/KanR: aminoglycoside phosphotransferase from Tn5; aph(3')-II (or nptII); confers resistance to neomycin, kanamycin, and G418 (Geneticin®)
   3795..3947    +  CDS            ble (fragment): BLE_KLEPN - Experimental evidence at protein level: Swiss-Prot protein existence level 1. Binding protein with a strong affinity to the bleomycin family of antibiotics. Binds to CL990; an antimitotic-antibiotic compound. From Klebsiella pneumoniae.
   4006..4053    +  polyA_signal   HSV TK poly(A) signal: herpes simplex virus thymidine kinase polyadenylation signal (Cole and Stacy, 1985)
   4144..4160    -  polyA_signal   bGH poly(A) signal (fragment): bovine growth hormone polyadenylation signal
   4382..4970    +  rep_origin     ori: high-copy-number ColE1/pMB1/pBR322/pUC origin of replication
   5085..5144    +  enhancer       CMV enhancer (fragment): human cytomegalovirus immediate early enhancer
