[The description below was written by a language model from this plasmid's Addgene catalogue record and pLannotate feature annotations shown in this document.]
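Description:
pN1-TOMM20-mNG is a mammalian expression plasmid of about 5.1 kb, built on a pN1-type backbone, in which a protein of interest is placed upstream of a fluorescent protein to give a C-terminal tag. It is maintained in E. coli through a high-copy ColE1/pUC-type origin and selected with kanamycin. The resistance cassette is the dual-purpose NeoR/KanR gene (Tn5 aminoglycoside phosphotransferase). A bacterial bla promoter and an SV40 enhancer/early promoter sit in tandem in front of it, and an HSV TK polyadenylation signal follows it, so the same gene gives kanamycin resistance in bacteria and can support G418 selection in transfected mammalian cells. An f1 origin is also present. Short annotated fragments (ble, bGH poly(A), a large T antigen piece next to the SV40 poly(A) region, and the CMV enhancer fragment at the end of the record) look like backbone remnants or, for the enhancer, the circular sequence wrapping around. They are not functional parts.

The expression unit is driven by the human cytomegalovirus immediate-early enhancer and promoter. After a remnant of the multiple cloning site comes the human TOMM20 coding sequence, then a short linker region and mNeonGreen, a bright monomeric yellow-green fluorescent protein. The unit ends at an SV40 polyadenylation signal. The catalogue lists only mNeonGreen as the insert, but the feature table and the plasmid name show the payload is a TOMM20-mNeonGreen fusion. TOMM20 is a receptor subunit of the translocase of the outer mitochondrial membrane, so the fusion carries the fluorophore to the mitochondrial surface. This matches the stated purpose, and the construct serves as a mitochondrial outer membrane marker for fluorescence imaging of mammalian cells.
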