Addgene plasmid #129347: pN1-TOMM20-mNG
Purpose: Mitochondrial outer membrane localization
Depositing lab: Yasushi Okada. Depositing organization: RIKEN Center for Biosystems Dynamics Research, Kobe.
Backbone
  Vector backbone: pN1
  Vector type: Mammalian Expression
Growth in bacteria
  Bacterial resistance: Kanamycin, 50 μg/mL
  Growth temperature: 37°C
  Growth strain: DH5alpha
  Copy number: High Copy
Gene/Insert
  Gene/Insert name: mNeonGreen
  Species: H. sapiens (human), Synthetic
  Cloning method: Restriction Enzyme; 5′ cloning site Unknown (unknown if destroyed)
Terms and licenses: Academic/Nonprofit Terms; Industry Terms: Not Available to Industry
Depositor comments: Depositor Adm #1130
How to cite: pN1-TOMM20-mNG was a gift from Yasushi Okada (Addgene plasmid # 129347 ; http://n2t.net/addgene:129347 ; RRID:Addgene_129347)
